>Addgene plasmid #222983 | pBEL3009 | addgene full sequence | sequence record 444258 | Addgene NGS Result
AGGCGTTTTGCGCTGCTTCGCGATGTACGGGCCAGATATACGCGTTGACATTGATTATTGACTAGTTATT
AATAGTAATCAATTACGGGGTCATTAGTTCATAGCCCATATATGGAGTTCCGCGTTACATAACTTACGGT
AAATGGCCCGCCTGGCTGACCGCCCAACGACCCCCGCCCATTGACGTCAATAATGACGTATGTTCCCATA
GTAACGCCAATAGGGACTTTCCATTGACGTCAATGGGTGGAGTATTTACGGTAAACTGCCCACTTGGCAG
TACATCAAGTGTATCATATGCCAAGTACGCCCCCTATTGACGTCAATGACGGTAAATGGCCCGCCTGGCA
TTATGCCCAGTACATGACCTTATGGGACTTTCCTACTTGGCAGTACATCTACGTATTAGTCATCGCTATT
ACCATGGTGATGCGGTTTTGGCAGTACATCAATGGGCGTGGATAGCGGTTTGACTCACGGGGATTTCCAA
GTCTCCACCCCATTGACGTCAATGGGAGTTTGTTTTGGCACCAAAATCAACGGGACTTTCCAAAATGTCG
TAACAACTCCGCCCCATTGACGCAAATGGGCGGTAGGCGTGTACGGTGGGAGGTCTATATAAGCAGAGCT
CGTTTAGTGAACCGTCAGATCGCCTGGAGACGCCATCCACGCTGTTTTGACCTCCATAGAAGACACCGGG
ACCGATCCAGCCTCCGGACTCTAGAGGATCGAACCCTTGGATCTCTAGCGAATTCCCTCTAGACACAGAC
GCTCACCATGAATGTTTATATCCTATTGCATCTGGGAATGGTAGTGTCAAGGATGGGGATTGCAATCAAA
TCCATGATGAGTGGAAGATACCTTAACTTAAGAACTCTGAGGTTAGAGCCTGTTGACAGCAAAGGAGAAG
AACTTTTCACTGGAGTTGTCCCAATTCTTGTTGAATTAGATGGTGATGTTAATGGGCACAAATTTTCTGT
CCGTGGAGAGGGTGAAGGTGATGCTACAAACGGAAAACTCACCCTTAAATTTATTTGCACTACTGGAAAA
CTACCTGTTCCGTGGCCAACACTTGTCACTACTCTGACCTATGGTGTTCAATGCTTTTCCCGTTATCCGG
ATCACATGAAACGGCATGACTTTTTCAAGAGTGCCATGCCCGAAGGTTATGTACAGGAACGCACTATATC
TTTCAAAGATGACGGGACCTACAAGACGCGTGCTGAAGTCAAGTTTGAAGGTGATACCCTTGTTAATCGT
ATCGAGTTAAAGGGTATTGATTTTAAAGAAGATGGAAACATTCTTGGACACAAACTCGAGTACAACTTTA
ACTCACACAATGTATACATCACGGCAGACAAACAAAAGAATGGAATCAAAGCTAACTTCAAAATTCGCCA
CAACGTTGAAGATGGTTCCGTTCAACTAGCAGACCATTATCAACAAAATACTCCAATTGGCGATGGCCCT
GTCCTTTTACCAGACAACCATTACCTGTCGACACAATCTGTCCTTTCGAAAGATCCCAACGAAAAGCGTG
ACCACATGGTCCTTCTTGAGTTTGTAACTGCTGCTGGGATTACACATGGCATGGATGAGCTCTACAAATG
AGCGGCCGCTCGAGGCCGGCAAGGCCGGATCCCCCGACCTCGACAAGGGTTCGATCCCTACCGGTTAGTA
ATGAGTTTGATATCTCGACAATCAACCTCTGGATTACAAAATTTGTGAAAGATTGACTGGTATTCTTAAC
TATGTTGCTCCTTTTACGCTATGTGGATACGCTGCTTTAATGCCTTTGTATCATGCTATTGCTTCCCGTA
TGGCTTTCATTTTCTCCTCCTTGTATAAATCCTGGTTGCTGTCTCTTTATGAGGAGTTGTGGCCCGTTGT
CAGGCAACGTGGCGTGGTGTGCACTGTGTTTGCTGACGCAACCCCCACTGGTTGGGGCATTGCCACCACC
TGTCAGCTCCTTTCCGGGACTTTCGCTTTCCCCCTCCCTATTGCCACGGCGGAACTCATCGCCGCCTGCC
TTGCCCGCTGCTGGACAGGGGCTCGGCTGTTGGGCACTGACAATTCCGTGGTGTTGTCGGGGAAGCTGAC
GTCCTTTCCATGGCTGCTCGCCTGTGTTGCCACCTGGATTCTGCGCGGGACGTCCTTCTGCTACGTCCCT
TCGGCCCTCAATCCAGCGGACCTTCCTTCCCGCGGCCTGCTGCCGGCTCTGCGGCCTCTTCCGCGTCTTC
GCCTTCGCCCTCAGACGAGTCGGATCTCCCTTTGGGCCGCCTCCCCGCCTGGAACGGGGGAGGCTAACTG
AAACACGGAAGGAGACAATACCGGAAGGAACCCGCGCTATGACGGCAATAAAAAGACAGAATAAAACGCA
CGGGTGTTGGGTCGTTTGTTCATAAACGCGGGGTTCGGTCCCAGGGCTGGCACTCTGTCGATACCCCACC
GAGACCCCATTGGGGCCAATACGCCCGCGTTTCTTCCTTTTCCCCACCCCACCCCCCAAGTTCGGGTGAA
GGCCCAGGGCTCGCAGCCAACGTCGGGGCGGCAGGCCCTGCCATAGCAGATCTGCGCAGCTGGGGCTCTA
GGGGGTATCCCC
[124 nt withheld, positions 2603-2726]
C
[91 nt withheld, positions 2728-2818]
A
[49 nt withheld, positions 2820-2868]
CCTTTGACGTTGGAGTCCACGTTCTTT
[37 nt withheld, positions 2896-2932]
ACCCTATCTCGGTCTATTCTTTTGATTTATAAGGGATTTTGCCGATTTCGGCCTATTGGTTAAAAAATGA
GCTGATTTAACAAAAATTTAACGCGAATTAATTCTGTGGAATGTGTGTCAGTTAGGGTGTGGAAAGTCCC
CAGGCTCCCCAGCAGGCAGAAGTATGCAAAGCATGCATCTCAATTAGTCAGCAACCAGGTGTGGAAAGTC
CCCAGGCTCCCCAGCAGGCAGAAGTATGCAAAGCATGCATCTCAATTAGTCAGCAACCATAGTCCCGCCC
CTAACTCCGCCCATCCCGCCCCTAACTCCGCCCAGTTCCGCCCATTCTCCGCCCCATGGCTGACTAATTT
TTTTTATTTATGCAGAGGCCGAGGCCGCCTCTGCCTCTGAGCTATTCCAGAAGTAGTGAGGAGGCTTTTT
TGGAGGCCTAGGCTTTTGCAAAAAGCTCCCGGGAGCTTGTATATCCATTTTCGGATCTGATCAAGAGACA
GGATGAGGATCGTTTCGCATGATTGAACAAGATGGATTGCACGCAGGTTCTCCGGCCGCTTGGGTGGAGA
GGCTATTCGGCTATGACTGGGCACAACAGACAATCGGCTGCTCTGATGCCGCCGTGTTCCGGCTGTCAGC
GCAGGGGCGCCCGGTTCTTTTTGTCAAGACCGACCTGTCCGGTGCCCTGAATGAACTGCAGGACGAGGCA
GCGCGGCTATCGTGGCTGGCCACGACGGGCGTTCCTTGCGCAGCTGTGCTCGACGTTGTCACTGAAGCGG
GAAGGGACTGGCTGCTATTGGGCGAAGTGCCGGGGCAGGATCTCCTGTCATCTCACCTTGCTCCTGCCGA
GAAAGTATCCATCATGGCTGATGCAATGCGGCGGCTGCATACGCTTGATCCGGCTACCTGCCCATTCGAC
CACCAAGCGAAACATCGCATCGAGCGAGCACGTACTCGGATGGAAGCCGGTCTTGTCGATCAGGATGATC
TGGACGAAGAGCATCAGGGGCTCGCGCCAGCCGAACTGTTCGCCAGGCTCAAGGCGCGCATGCCCGACGG
CGAGGATCTCGTCGTGACCCATGGCGATGCCTGCTTGCCGAATATCATGGTGGAAAATGGCCGCTTTTCT
GGATTCATCGACTGTGGCCGGCTGGGTGTGGCGGACCGCTATCAGGACATAGCGTTGGCTACCCGTGATA
TTGCTGAAGAGCTTGGCGGCGAATGGGCTGACCGCTTCCTCGTGCTTTACGGTATCGCCGCTCCCGATTC
GCAGCGCATCGCCTTCTATCGCCTTCTTGACGAGTTCTTCTGAGCGGGACTCTGGGGTTCGCGAAATGAC
CGACCAAGCGACGCCCAACCTGCCATCACGAGATTTCGATTCCACCGCCGCCTTCTATGAAAGGTTGGGC
TTCGGAATCGTTTTCCGGGACGCCGGCTGGATGATCCTCCAGCGCGGGGATCTCATGCTGGAGTTCTTCG
CCCACCCCAACTTGTTTATTGCAGCTTATAATGGTTACAAATAAAGCAATAGCATCACAAATTTCACAAA
TAAAGCATTTTTTTCACTGCATTCTAGTTGTGGTTTGTCCAAACTCATCAATGTATCTTATCATGTCTGT
ATACCGTCGACCTCTAGCTAGAGCTTGGCGTAATCATGGTCATAGCTGTTTCCTGTGTGAAATTGTTATC
CGCTCACAATTCCACACAACATACGAGCCGGAAGCATAAAGTGTAAAGCCTGGGGTGCCTAATGAGTGAG
CTAACTCACATTAATTGCGTTGCGCTCACTGCCCGCTTTCCAGTCGGGAAACCTGTCGTGCCAGCTGCAT
TAATGAATCGGCCAACGCGCGGGGAGAGGCGGTTTGCGTATTGGGCGCTCTTCCGCTTCCTCGCTCACTG
ACTCGCTGCGCTCGGTCGTTCGGCTGCGGCGAGCGGTATCAGCTCACTCAAAGGCGGTAATACGGTTATC
CACAGAATCAGGGGATAACGCAGGAAAGAACATGTGAGCAAAAGGCCAGCAAAAGGCCAGGAACCGTAAA
AAGGCCGCGTTGCTGGCGTTTTTCCATAGGCTCCGCCCCCCTGACGAGCATCACAAAAATCGACGCTCAA
GTCAGAGGTGGCGAAACCCGACAGGACTATAAAGATACCAGGCGTTTCCCCCTGGAAGCTCCCTCGTGCG
CTCTCCTGTTCCGACCCTGCCGCTTACCGGATACCTGTCCGCCTTTCTCCCTTCGGGAAGCGTGGCGCTT
TCTCATAGCTCACGCTGTAGGTATCTCAGTTCGGTGTAGGTCGTTCGCTCCAAGCTGGGCTGTGTGCACG
AACCCCCCGTTCAGCCCGACCGCTGCGCCTTATCCGGTAACTATCGTCTTGAGTCCAACCCGGTAAGACA
CGACTTATCGCCACTGGCAGCAGCCACTGGTAACAGGATTAGCAGAGCGAGGTATGTAGGCGGTGCTACA
GAGTTCTTGAAGTGGTGGCCTAACTACGGCTACACTAGAAGAACAGTATTTGGTATCTGCGCTCTGCTGA
AGCCAGTTACCTTCGGAAAAAGAGTTGGTAGCTCTTGATCCGGCAAACAAACCACCGCTGGTAGCGGTGG
TTTTTTTGTTTGCAAGCAGCAGATTACGCGCAGAAAAAAAGGATCTCAAGAAGATCCTTTGATCTTTTCT
ACGGGGTCTGACGCTCAGTGGAACGAAAACTCACGTTAAGGGATTTTGGTCATGAGATTATCAAAAAGGA
TCTTCACCTAGATCCTTTTAAATTAAAAATGAAGTTTTAAATCAATCTAAAGTATATATGAGTAAACTTG
GTCTGACAGTTACCAATGCTTAATCAGTGAGGCACCTATCTCAGCGATCTGTCTATTTCGTTCATCCATA
GTTGCCTGACTCCCCGTCGTGTAGATAACTACGATACGGGAGGGCTTACCATCTGGCCCCAGTGCTGCAA
TGATACCGCGAGACCCACGCTCACCGGCTCCAGATTTATCAGCAATAAACCAGCCAGCCGGAAGGGCCGA
GCGCAGAAGTGGTCCTGCAACTTTATCCGCCTCCATCCAGTCTATTAATTGTTGCCGGGAAGCTAGAGTA
AGTAGTTCGCCAGTTAATAGTTTGCGCAACGTTGTTGCCATTGCTACAGGCATCGTGGTGTCACGCTCGT
CGTTTGGTATGGCTTCATTCAGCTCCGGTTCCCAACGATCAAGGCGAGTTACATGATCCCCCATGTTGTG
CAAAAAAGCGGTTAGCTCCTTCGGTCCTCCGATCGTTGTCAGAAGTAAGTTGGCCGCAGTGTTATCACTC
ATGGTTATGGCAGCACTGCATAATTCTCTTACTGTCATGCCATCCGTAAGATGCTTTTCTGTGACTGGTG
AGTACTCAACCAAGTCATTCTGAGAATAGTGTATGCGGCGACCGAGTTGCTCTTGCCCGGCGTCAATACG
GGATAATACCGCGCCACATAGCAGAACTTTAAAAGTGCTCATCATTGGAAAACGTTCTTCGGGGCGAAAA
CTCTCAAGGATCTTACCGCTGTTGAGATCCAGTTCGATGTAACCCACTCGTGCACCCAACTGATCTTCAG
CATCTTTTACTTTCACCAGCGTTTCTGGGTGAGCAAAAACAGGAAGGCAAAATGCCGCAAAAAAGGGAAT
AAGGGCGACACGGAAATGTTGAATACTCATACTCTTCCTTTTTCAATATTATTGAAGCATTTATCAGGGT
TATTGTCTCATGAGCGGATACATATTTGAATGTATTTAGAAAAATAAACAAATAGGGGTTCCGCGCACAT
TTCCCCGAAAAGTGCCACCTGACGTCGACGGATCGGGAGATCTCCCGATCCCCTATGGTGCACTCTCAGT
ACAATCTGCTCTGATGCCGCATAGTTAAGCCAGTATCTGCTCCCTGCTTGTGTGTTGGAGGTCGCTGAGT
AGTGCGCGAGCAAAATTTAAGCTACAACAAGGCAAGGCTTGACCGACAATTGCATGAAGAATCTGCTTAG
GGTT
Features (pLannotate 1.2.2; 19 found; start..end, strand, type, name):
     47..426     +  enhancer       CMV enhancer: human cytomegalovirus immediate early enhancer
    427..630     +  promoter       CMV promoter: human cytomegalovirus (CMV) immediate early promoter
    898..1608    +  CDS            Superfolder GFP: Superfolder GFP is a basic (constitutively fluorescent) green fluorescent protein published in 2005, derived from Aequorea victoria. It is reported to be a very rapidly-maturing weak dimer.
   1700..2288    +  misc_feature   WPRE: woodchuck hepatitis virus posttranscriptional regulatory element
   2353..2401    +  polyA_signal   HSV TK poly(A) signal: herpes simplex virus thymidine kinase polyadenylation signal (Cole and Stacy, 1985)
   2492..2508    -  polyA_signal   bGH poly(A) signal (fragment): bovine growth hormone polyadenylation signal
   2603..3031    +  rep_origin     f1 ori (sequence partly withheld): f1 bacteriophage origin of replication; arrow indicates direction of (+) strand synthesis
   3045..3374    +  promoter       SV40 promoter: SV40 enhancer and early promoter
   3441..4232    +  CDS            neo: KKA2_KLEPN - Also known as kan, nptII. Experimental evidence at protein level: Swiss-Prot protein existence level 1. Resistance to kanamycin, neomycin, paromomycin, ribostamycin, butirosin and gentamicin B. From Klebsiella pneumoniae.
   4258..4416    +  CDS            ble (fragment): BLE_KLEPN - Experimental evidence at protein level: Swiss-Prot protein existence level 1. Binding protein with a strong affinity to the bleomycin family of antibiotics. Binds to CL990; an antimitotic-antibiotic compound. From Klebsiella pneumoniae.
   4411..4532    +  polyA_signal   SV40 poly(A) signal: SV40 polyadenylation signal
   4605..4621    -  protein_bind   lac operator: The lac repressor binds to the lac operator to inhibit transcription in E. coli. This inhibition can be relieved by adding lactose or isopropyl-β-D-thiogalactopyranoside (IPTG). lac repressor encoded by lacI
   4629..4659    -  promoter       lac promoter: promoter for the E. coli lac operon
   4674..4695    -  protein_bind   CAP binding site: CAP binding activates transcription in the presence of cAMP. E. coli catabolite activator protein
   4708..4800    -  CDS            lacI (fragment): lac repressor; lacI; The lac repressor binds to the lac operator to inhibit transcription in E. coli. This inhibition can be relieved by adding lactose or isopropyl-β-D-thiogalactopyranoside (IPTG).
   4983..5571    -  rep_origin     ori: high-copy-number ColE1/pMB1/pBR322/pUC origin of replication
   5742..6602    -  CDS            AmpR: β-lactamase; bla; confers resistance to ampicillin, carbenicillin, and related antibiotics
   6603..6707    -  promoter       AmpR promoter: bla
   6766..6818    -  misc_feature   bom (fragment): basis of mobility region from pBR322
