[The description below was written by a language model from this plasmid's Addgene catalogue record and pLannotate feature annotations shown in this document.]
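Description:
pBEL3009 is a mammalian expression plasmid built on the pcDNA3.4 backbone, designed to produce superfolder GFP carrying a putative signal peptide from the Encephalitozoon intestinalis protein Eint_070990. It is maintained in E. coli through a high-copy ColE1/pUC-type origin and an ampicillin resistance gene (β-lactamase under its own promoter). An f1 phage origin is also present, along with small lac promoter/operator and lacI remnants that are backbone carry-over with no evident role in the design.

The expression cassette is driven by the human cytomegalovirus immediate-early enhancer and promoter, giving strong constitutive transcription in mammalian cells. The annotated coding feature is sfGFP, a rapidly maturing Aequorea victoria derivative. The signal peptide itself is not annotated separately in the feature table; it may lie in the unannotated stretch between the promoter and the GFP coding sequence, but its position and orientation relative to GFP are not stated in the record. Downstream, a WPRE element enhances transcript stability and expression, followed by an HSV thymidine kinase polyadenylation signal. A second cassette, consisting of the SV40 early promoter, the neomycin phosphotransferase gene and an SV40 poly(A) signal, would permit G418 selection of stably transfected cells.

According to the stated purpose, the construct is used to express this microsporidian leader sequence fused to GFP in mammalian cells. Such a fusion typically tests whether the candidate sequence acts as a functional targeting or secretion signal by following the fluorescent reporter. It was deposited alongside a study of E. intestinalis transcription in infected human macrophages.
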