Addgene plasmid #222983: pBEL3009
Purpose: To express a putative signal peptide from Encephalitozoon intestinalis protein Eint_070990 fused to GFP in mammalian cells
Depositing lab: Gira Bhabha & Damian Ekiert. Depositing organization: NYU Grossman School of Medicine. Publication: scRNA-seq reveals transcriptional dynamics of Encephalitozoon intestinalis parasites in human macrophages. Jaroenlak P, McCarty KL, Xia B, Lam C, Zwack EE, Yanai I, Bhabha G, Ekiert DC. bioRxiv 2024.05.30.596468 10.1101/2024.05.30.596468.
Backbone
  Vector backbone: pcDNA3.4
  Vector type: Mammalian Expression
Growth in bacteria
  Bacterial resistance: Ampicillin, 100 μg/mL
  Growth temperature: 37°C
  Growth strain: DH5alpha
  Copy number: High Copy
Gene/Insert
  Gene/Insert name: sfGFP
  Species: Putative signal peptide from Encephalitozoon intestinalis and GFP from Aequorea victoria
  Cloning method: Gibson Cloning
Terms and licenses: Academic/Nonprofit Terms; Industry Terms: Not Available to Industry
Depositor comments: Please visit https://doi.org/10.1101/2024.05.30.596468 for bioRxiv preprint.
How to cite: pBEL3009 was a gift from Gira Bhabha & Damian Ekiert (Addgene plasmid # 222983 ; http://n2t.net/addgene:222983 ; RRID:Addgene_222983)
